Addgene plasmid #156814: pD649-HAsp-CRLF1-Fc(DAPA)-AviTag-6xHis
Purpose: Mammalian expression of secreted protein fused to Fc(DAPA)-Avi-6xHis.
Depositing lab: Chris Garcia. Depositing organization: Stanford University. Publication: A Human IgSF Cell-Surface Interactome Reveals a Complex Network of Protein-Protein Interactions. Wojtowicz WM, Vielmetter J, Fernandes RA, Siepe DH, Eastman CL, Chisholm GB, Cox S, Klock H, Anderson PW, Rue SM, Miller JJ, Glaser SM, Bragstad ML, Vance J, Lam AW, Lesley SA, Zinn K, Garcia KC. Cell. 2020 Aug 20;182(4):1027-1043.e17. doi: 10.1016/j.cell.2020.07.025. PubMed 32822567.
Backbone
  Vector backbone: pD649
  Backbone size w/o insert (bp): 6106
  Vector type: Mammalian Expression
Growth in bacteria
  Bacterial resistance: Ampicillin, 100 μg/mL
  Growth temperature: 37°C
  Growth strain: DH5alpha
  Copy number: High Copy
Gene/Insert
  Gene/Insert name: CRLF1
  Species: H. sapiens (human)
  Insert size (bp): 1155
  Mutation: Fc region of human IgG contains D265A and P329A mutations (DAPA)
  Entrez Gene: CRLF1 (a.k.a. CISS, CISS1, CLF, CLF-1, NR6, zcytor5)
  Promoter: CMV/SP6
  Tag / fusion protein: Fc(DAPA)-AviTag-6xHis (C terminal on backbone)
  Cloning method: Restriction Enzyme; 5′ cloning site GCGGCCGC (not destroyed); 3′ cloning site GGCGCGCC (not destroyed)
  Sequencing primers: 5′ ATTTAGGTGACACTATAG; 3′ CACGTACCAGTTGAACTTCACC
Resource information
  A portion of this plasmid was derived from a plasmid made by: synthesis by ThermoFisher
Terms and licenses: Academic/Nonprofit Terms; Industry Terms: Not Available to Industry
Depositor comments: Some plasmids in this collection may have an IS4-like element ISVsa5 family transposase upstream of the CMV promoter.
How to cite: pD649-HAsp-CRLF1-Fc(DAPA)-AviTag-6xHis was a gift from Chris Garcia (Addgene plasmid # 156814 ; http://n2t.net/addgene:156814 ; RRID:Addgene_156814)
