[The description below was written by a language model from this plasmid's Addgene catalogue record and pLannotate feature annotations shown in this document.]
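Description:
pD649-HAsp-CRLF1-Fc(DAPA)-AviTag-6xHis is a mammalian expression plasmid built on the pD649 backbone for producing a secreted, Fc-fused form of human CRLF1 (cytokine receptor-like factor 1). It is propagated in E. coli as a high-copy plasmid through a ColE1/pUC-type origin and selected with ampicillin via the β-lactamase gene. The feature table also shows a fragment of the f1 origin and small remnants of KanR, lacZα and a lac operator, which appear to be backbone leftovers rather than functional parts.

Expression is driven by the CMV immediate-early enhancer and promoter, followed by a fragment of CMV intron A. An SP6 phage promoter just upstream of the coding region could support in vitro transcription and provides a sequencing primer site. The open reading frame begins with a leader peptide, named HAsp in the plasmid name and annotated by pLannotate as a partial match to a mouse IgH signal sequence, which directs the product into the secretory pathway. The CRLF1 insert, cloned between retained NotI and AscI sites, is fused at its C terminus to a human IgG1 Fc carrying the D265A and P329A (DAPA) substitutions, generally used to reduce Fc effector interactions. An AviTag for site-specific enzymatic biotinylation and a 6xHis tag for metal-affinity purification follow according to the record, although neither is annotated in the table, and a bGH polyadenylation signal ends the unit. A separate SV40/EM7-driven cassette contains a puromycin N-acetyltransferase sequence, a short ble fragment and an SV40 poly(A) signal, suggesting possible puromycin selection in mammalian cells.

The plasmid belongs to a collection made for a human cell-surface protein interaction screen. The depositor notes that some members may carry an IS4-like transposase insertion upstream of the CMV promoter, though none is annotated here.
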