Features (pLannotate 1.2.2; 21 found; start..end, strand, type, name):
    119..143     -  CDS            KanR (fragment): aminoglycoside phosphotransferase; aph(3')-Ia; confers resistance to kanamycin
    254..842     +  rep_origin     ori: high-copy-number ColE1/pMB1/pBR322/pUC origin of replication
   1067..1084    +  terminator     rrnB T2 terminator (fragment): transcription terminator T2 from the E. coli rrnB gene
   1109..1128    -  CDS            lacZα (fragment): LacZα fragment of β-galactosidase; lacZ fragment
   1584..1600    +  protein_bind   lac operator: The lac repressor binds to the lac operator to inhibit transcription in E. coli. This inhibition can be relieved by adding lactose or isopropyl-β-D-thiogalactopyranoside (IPTG). lac repressor encoded by lacI
   1843..2146    +  enhancer       CMV enhancer: human cytomegalovirus immediate early enhancer
   2147..2350    +  promoter       CMV promoter: human cytomegalovirus (CMV) immediate early promoter
   2486..2529    +  intron         CMV intron (fragment): modified intron A from human cytomegalovirus
   2581..2599    +  promoter       SP6 promoter: promoter for bacteriophage SP6 RNA polymerase
   2603..2640    +  CDS            IgH signal sequence (fragment): signal sequence from the mouse immunoglobulin heavy chain variable region
   2737..3903    +  CDS            CRLF1 (fragment): CRLF1_HUMAN - Experimental evidence at protein level: Swiss-Prot protein existence level 1. In complex with CLCF1, forms a heterodimeric neurotropic cytokine that plays a crucial role during neuronal development (Probable). May also play a regulatory role in the immune system. From Homo sapiens (Human).
   3919..4596    +  CDS            IGHG1 (fragment): IGHG1_HUMAN - Experimental evidence at protein level: Swiss-Prot protein existence level 1. Constant region of immunoglobulin heavy chains. Immunoglobulins, also known as antibodies, are membrane-bound or secreted glycoproteins produced by B lymphocytes. In the recognition phase of humoral immunity, the membrane-bound immunoglobulins serve as receptors which, upon binding of a specific antigen, trigger the clonal expansion and differentiation of B lymphocytes into immunoglobulins- secreting plasma cells. Secreted immunoglobulins mediate the effector phase of humoral immunity, which results in
   4811..4922    +  polyA_signal   bGH poly(A) signal: bovine growth hormone polyadenylation signal
   4923..5031    +  rep_origin     f1 ori (fragment): f1 bacteriophage origin of replication; arrow indicates direction of (+) strand synthesis
   5045..5374    +  promoter       SV40 promoter: SV40 enhancer and early promoter
   5422..5469    +  promoter       EM7 promoter: synthetic bacterial promoter&nbsp
   5488..6087    +  CDS            PuroR (fragment): puromycin N-acetyltransferase; pac from Streptomyces; confers resistance to puromycin
   6097..6222    +  CDS            ble (fragment): BLE_KLEPN - Experimental evidence at protein level: Swiss-Prot protein existence level 1. Binding protein with a strong affinity to the bleomycin family of antibiotics. Binds to CL990; an antimitotic-antibiotic compound. From Klebsiella pneumoniae.
   6217..6338    +  polyA_signal   SV40 poly(A) signal: SV40 polyadenylation signal
   6391..7251    -  CDS            AmpR: β-lactamase; bla; confers resistance to ampicillin, carbenicillin, and related antibiotics
   7254..89      -  promoter       AmpR promoter (fragment) (across the origin): bla
>Addgene plasmid #156814 | pD649-HAsp-CRLF1-Fc(DAPA)-AviTag-6xHis | depositor full sequence | sequence record 302737 | Full Sequence
TTTCAATATTATTGAAGCATTTATCAGGGTTATTGTCTCATGAGCGGATACATATTTGAATGTATTTAGA
AAAATAAACAAATAGGGGTCAGTGTTACAACCAATTAACCAATTCTGAACATTATCGCGAGCCCATTTAT
ACCTGAATATGGCTCATAACACCCCTTGCTCATGACCAAAATCCCTTAACGTGAGTTACGCGCGCGTCGT
TCCACTGAGCGTCAGACCCCGTAGAAAAGATCAAAGGATCTTCTTGAGATCCTTTTTTTCTGCGCGTAAT
CTGCTGCTTGCAAACAAAAAAACCACCGCTACCAGCGGTGGTTTGTTTGCCGGATCAAGAGCTACCAACT
CTTTTTCCGAAGGTAACTGGCTTCAGCAGAGCGCAGATACCAAATACTGTTCTTCTAGTGTAGCCGTAGT
TAGCCCACCACTTCAAGAACTCTGTAGCACCGCCTACATACCTCGCTCTGCTAATCCTGTTACCAGTGGC
TGCTGCCAGTGGCGATAAGTCGTGTCTTACCGGGTTGGACTCAAGACGATAGTTACCGGATAAGGCGCAG
CGGTCGGGCTGAACGGGGGGTTCGTGCACACAGCCCAGCTTGGAGCGAACGACCTACACCGAACTGAGAT
ACCTACAGCGTGAGCTATGAGAAAGCGCCACGCTTCCCGAAGGGAGAAAGGCGGACAGGTATCCGGTAAG
CGGCAGGGTCGGAACAGGAGAGCGCACGAGGGAGCTTCCAGGGGGAAACGCCTGGTATCTTTATAGTCCT
GTCGGGTTTCGCCACCTCTGACTTGAGCGTCGATTTTTGTGATGCTCGTCAGGGGGGCGGAGCCTATGGA
AAAACGCCAGCAACGCGGCCTTTTTACGGTTCCTGGCCTTTTGCTGGCCTTTTGCTCACATGTTCTTTCC
TGCGTTATCCCCTGATTCTGTGGATAACCGTATTACCGCCTTTGAGTGAGCTGATACCGCTCGCCGCAGC
CGAACGACCGAGCGCAGCGAGTCAGTGAGCGAGGAAGCGGAAGGCGAGAGTAGGGAACTGCCAGGCATCA
AACTAAGCAGAAGGCCCCTGACGGATGGCCTTTTTGCGTTTCTACAAACTCTTTCTGTGTTGTAAAACGA
CGGCCAGTCTTAAGCTCGGGCCCCCTGGGCGGTTCTGATAACGAGTAATCGTTAATCCGCAAATAACGTA
AAAACCCGCTTCGGCGGGTTTTTTTATGGGGGGAGTTTAGGGAAAGAGCATTTGTCAGAATATTTAAGGG
CGCCTGTCACTTTGCTTGATATATGAGAATTATTTAACCTTATAAATGAGAAAAAAGCAACGCACTTTAA
ATAAGATACGTTGCTTTTTCGATTGATGAACACCTATAATTAAACTATTCATCTATTATTTATGATTTTT
TGTATATACAATATTTCTAGTTTGTTAAAGAGAATTAAGAAAATAAATCTCGAAAATAATAAAGGGAAAA
TCAGTTTTTGATATCAAAATTATACATGTCAACGATAATACAAAATATAATACAAACTATAAGATGTTAT
CAGTATTTATTATCATTTAGAATAAATTTTGTGTCGCCCTTAATTGTGAGCGGATAACAATTACGAGCTT
CATGCACAGTGGCGTTGACTCAATATTGGCCATTAGCCATATTATTCATTGGTTATATAGCATAAATCAA
TATTGGCTATTGGCCATTGCATACGTTGTATCTATATCATAATATGTACATTTATATTGGCTCATGTCCA
ATATGACCGCCATGTTGGCATTGATTATTGACTAGTTATTAATAGTAATCAATTACGGGGTCATTAGTTC
ATAGCCCATATATGGAGTTCCGCGTTACATAACTTACGGTAAATGGCCCGCCTGGCTGACCGCCCAACGA
CCCCCGCCCATTGACGTCAATAATGACGTATGTTCCCATAGTAACGCCAATAGGGACTTTCCATTGACGT
CAATGGGTGGAGTATTTACGGTAAACTGCCCACTTGGCAGTACATCAAGTGTATCATATGCCAAGTACGC
CCCCTATTGACGTCAATGACGGTAAATGGCCCGCCTGGCATTATGCCCAGTACATGACCTTATGGGACTT
TCCTACTTGGCAGTACATCTACGTATTAGTCATCGCTATTACCATGGTGATGCGGTTTTGGCAGTACATC
AATGGGCGTGGATAGCGGTTTGACTCACGGGGATTTCCAAGTCTCCACCCCATTGACGTCAATGGGAGTT
TGTTTTGGCACCAAAATCAACGGGACTTTCCAAAATGTCGTAACAACTCCGCCCCATTGACGCAAATGGG
CGGTAGGCGTGTACGGTGGGAGGTCTATATAAGCAGAGCTCGTTTAGTGAACCGTCAGATCGCCTGGAGA
CGCCATCCACGCTGTTTTGACCTCCATAGAAGACACCGGGACCGATCCAGCCTCCGCGGCCGGGAACGGT
GCATTGGAACGCGGATTCCCCGTGCCAAGAGTGACGTAAGTACCGCCTATAGAGTCTATAGGCCCACCCC
CTTGGCTTCGTTAGAACGCGGCTACAATTAATACATAACCTTATGTATCATACACATACGATTTAGGTGA
CACTATAGAATAACATCCACTTTGCCTTTCTCTCCACAGGTGTCCACTCCCAGGTCCAACTGCACCTCGG
TTCTATCGAAAACGCGCCTGCTAGCGCCACCATGAAGACCATCATTGCCCTGAGCTACATCTTCTGCCTG
GTGTTCGCTGCGGCCGCCGCTCATACAGCTGTGATTAGCCCTCAGGACCCCACACTGCTGATCGGCAGTT
CTCTGCTGGCCACCTGTTCTGTGCATGGCGATCCTCCAGGCGCCACAGCCGAAGGACTGTACTGGACACT
GAACGGCAGACGGCTGCCTCCTGAACTGAGCAGAGTGCTGAATGCCAGCACACTGGCTCTGGCCCTGGCC
AATCTGAATGGCAGCAGACAGAGAAGCGGCGACAACCTCGTGTGCCATGCCAGAGATGGATCTATCCTGG
CCGGCTCCTGTCTGTATGTGGGACTGCCTCCAGAGAAGCCCGTGAACATCAGCTGCTGGTCCAAGAACAT
GAAGGACCTGACCTGCAGATGGACCCCTGGCGCTCACGGCGAAACCTTTCTGCACACCAACTACAGCCTG
AAGTACAAGCTGCGTTGGTACGGCCAGGACAATACCTGCGAGGAATACCACACAGTGGGCCCTCACAGCT
GCCACATTCCTAAGGACCTGGCTCTGTTCACCCCTTACGAGATCTGGGTCGAAGCCACCAACAGACTGGG
CAGCGCCAGATCTGATGTGCTGACCCTGGATATCCTGGACGTGGTCACCACCGATCCACCTCCAGATGTG
CACGTGTCCAGAGTTGGCGGCCTGGAAGATCAGCTGAGCGTCAGATGGGTTTCACCTCCTGCTCTGAAGG
ACTTCCTGTTCCAAGCCAAGTACCAGATCCGGTACAGAGTGGAAGATAGCGTGGACTGGAAGGTGGTGGA
CGACGTGTCCAATCAGACCAGCTGTAGACTGGCCGGACTGAAGCCTGGCACCGTGTACTTTGTGCAAGTG
CGGTGCAACCCCTTCGGCATCTACGGCTCTAAGAAGGCCGGCATTTGGAGCGAGTGGTCCCATCCTACAG
CCGCCTCTACACCTAGAAGCGAGAGGCCTGGACCTGGTGGCGGAGCTTGTGAACCTAGAGGCGGAGAGCC
TAGCAGCGGCCCTGTTAGAAGAGAGCTGAAGCAGTTCCTCGGCTGGCTGAAGAAGCACGCCTACTGCAGC
AACCTGAGCTTCCGGCTGTACGACCAGTGGCGCGCTTGGATGCAGAAGTCCCACAAGACCAGAAACCAGG
ACGAGGGCATCCTGCCATCTGGCAGAAGAGGAACAGCCAGAGGACCTGCCAGAGGCGCGCCGGGCGGCGA
CAAGACCCACACCTGCCCCCCCTGCCCAGCTCCAGAACTGCTGGGAGGGCCTTCCGTGTTCCTGTTCCCC
CCCAAGCCCAAGGACACCCTGATGATCAGCAGGACCCCCGAGGTGACCTGCGTGGTGGTGGCCGTGTCCC
ACGAGGACCCAGAGGTGAAGTTCAACTGGTACGTGGACGGCGTGGAGGTGCACAACGCCAAGACCAAGCC
CAGAGAGGAGCAGTACAACAGCACCTACAGGGTGGTGTCCGTGCTGACCGTGCTGCACCAGGACTGGCTG
AACGGCAAAGAATACAAGTGCAAAGTCTCCAACAAGGCCCTGGCTGCCCCAATCGAAAAGACAATCAGCA
AGGCCAAGGGCCAGCCACGGGAGCCCCAGGTGTACACCCTGCCCCCCAGCCGGGAGGAGATGACCAAGAA
CCAGGTGTCCCTGACCTGTCTGGTGAAGGGCTTCTACCCCAGCGATATCGCCGTGGAGTGGGAGAGCAAC
GGCCAGCCCGAGAACAACTACAAGACCACCCCCCCAGTGCTGGACAGCGACGGCAGCTTCTTCCTGTACA
GCAAGCTGACCGTGGACAAGTCCAGGTGGCAGCAGGGCAACGTGTTCAGCTGCAGCGTGATGCACGAGGC
CCTGCACAACCACTACACCCAGAAGTCCCTGAGCCTGAGCCCCGGCGGCAGCGGTCTTAATGATATTTTC
GAGGCTCAGAAGATTGAGTGGCATGAACACCACCACCATCACCACTAAGGCCGGCCTGTAGTCACTGGCA
CAACGCGTTACCCGGTAAGCCAATCGGGTATACACGGTCGTCATACTGCAGACAGGGTTCTTCTACTTTG
CAAGATAGTCTTGAGTAGTAAAATAAATAGATAGAGAAAATCAGCCTCGACTGTGCCTTCTAGTTGCCAG
CCATCTGTTGTTTGCCCCTCCCCCGTGCCTTCCTTGACCCTGGAAGGTGCCACTCCCACTGTCCTTTCCT
AATAAAATGAGGAAATTGCATCACAACACTCAACCCTATCTCGGTCTATTCTTTTGATTTATAAGGGATT
TTGCCGATTTCGGCCTATTGGTTAAAAAATGAGCTGATTTAACAAAAATTTAACGCGAATTAATTCTGTG
GAATGTGTGTCAGTTAGGGTGTGGAAAGTCCCCAGGCTCCCCAGCAGGCAGAAGTATGCAAAGCATGCAT
CTCAATTAGTCAGCAACCAGGTGTGGAAAGTCCCCAGGCTCCCCAGCAGGCAGAAGTATGCAAAGCATGC
ATCTCAATTAGTCAGCAACCATAGTCCCGCCCCTAACTCCGCCCATCCCGCCCCTAACTCCGCCCAGTTC
CGCCCATTCTCCGCCCCATGGCTGACTAATTTTTTTTATTTATGCAGAGGCCGAGGCCGCCTCTGCCTCT
GAGCTATTCCAGAAGTAGTGAGGAGGCTTTTTTGGAGGCCTAGGCTTTTGCAAAAAGCTCCCGGGAGCTT
GTATATCCATTTTCGGATCTGATCAGCACGTGTTGACAATTAATCATCGGCATAGTATATCGGCATAGTA
TAATACGACAAGGTGAGGAACTAAACCATGACCGAGTACAAGCCCACGGTGCGCCTCGCCACCCGCGACG
ACGTCCCCAGGGCCGTACGCACCCTCGCCGCCGCGTTCGCCGACTACCCCGCCACGCGCCACACCGTCGA
TCCGGACCGCCACATCGAGCGGGTCACCGAGCTGCAAGAACTCTTCCTCACGCGCGTCGGGCTCGACATC
GGCAAGGTGTGGGTCGCGGACGACGGCGCCGCGGTGGCGGTCTGGACCACGCCGGAGAGCGTCGAAGCGG
GGGCGGTGTTCGCCGAGATCGGCCCGCGCATGGCCGAGTTGAGCGGTTCCCGGCTGGCCGCGCAGCAACA
GATGGAAGGCCTCCTGGCGCCGCACCGGCCCAAGGAGCCCGCGTGGTTCCTGGCCACCGTCGGCGTCTCG
CCCGACCACCAGGGCAAGGGTCTGGGCAGCGCCGTCGTGCTCCCCGGAGTGGAGGCGGCCGAGCGCGCCG
GGGTGCCCGCCTTCCTGGAGACATCCGCGCCCCGCAACCTCCCCTTCTACGAGCGGCTCGGCTTCACCGT
CACCGCCGACGTCGAGGTGCCCGAAGGACCGCGCACCTGGTGCATGACCCGCAAGCCCGGTGCCTGACAC
GTGCTACGAGATTTCGATTCCACCGCCGCCTTCTATGAAAGGTTGGGCTTCGGAATCGTTTTCCGGGACG
CCGGCTGGATGATCCTCCAGCGCGGGGATCTCATGCTGGAGTTCTTCGCCCACCCCAACTTGTTTATTGC
AGCTTATAATGGTTACAAATAAAGCAATAGCATCACAAATTTCACAAATAAAGCATTTTTTTCACTGCAT
TCTAGTTGTGGTTTGTCCAAACTCATCAATGTATCTTATCATGTCTGTATACCGTCGACCTCTAGCTAGA
GCTTGGCGTAATCATGGTCATTACCAATGCTTAATCAGTGAGGCACCTATCTCAGCGATCTGTCTATTTC
GTTCATCCATAGTTGCCTGACTCCCCGTCGTGTAGATAACTACGATACGGGAGGGCTTACCATCTGGCCC
CAGCGCTGCGATGATACCGCGAGAACCACGCTCACCGGCTCCGGATTTATCAGCAATAAACCAGCCAGCC
GGAAGGGCCGAGCGCAGAAGTGGTCCTGCAACTTTATCCGCCTCCATCCAGTCTATTAATTGTTGCCGGG
AAGCTAGAGTAAGTAGTTCGCCAGTTAATAGTTTGCGCAACGTTGTTGCCATCGCTACAGGCATCGTGGT
GTCACGCTCGTCGTTTGGTATGGCTTCATTCAGCTCCGGTTCCCAACGATCAAGGCGAGTTACATGATCC
CCCATGTTGTGCAAAAAAGCGGTTAGCTCCTTCGGTCCTCCGATCGTTGTCAGAAGTAAGTTGGCCGCAG
TGTTATCACTCATGGTTATGGCAGCACTGCATAATTCTCTTACTGTCATGCCATCCGTAAGATGCTTTTC
TGTGACTGGTGAGTACTCAACCAAGTCATTCTGAGAATAGTGTATGCGGCGACCGAGTTGCTCTTGCCCG
GCGTCAATACGGGATAATACCGCGCCACATAGCAGAACTTTAAAAGTGCTCATCATTGGAAAACGTTCTT
CGGGGCGAAAACTCTCAAGGATCTTACCGCTGTTGAGATCCAGTTCGATGTAACCCACTCGTGCACCCAA
CTGATCTTCAGCATCTTTTACTTTCACCAGCGTTTCTGGGTGAGCAAAAACAGGAAGGCAAAATGCCGCA
AAAAAGGGAATAAGGGCGACACGGAAATGTTGAATACTCATATTCTTCCTT
