>Addgene plasmid #156814 | pD649-HAsp-CRLF1-Fc(DAPA)-AviTag-6xHis | depositor partial sequence | sequence record 302738 | insert (secreted protein)
GCTCATACAGCTGTGATTAGCCCTCAGGACCCCACACTGCTGATCGGCAGTTCTCTGCTGGCCACCTGTT
CTGTGCATGGCGATCCTCCAGGCGCCACAGCCGAAGGACTGTACTGGACACTGAACGGCAGACGGCTGCC
TCCTGAACTGAGCAGAGTGCTGAATGCCAGCACACTGGCTCTGGCCCTGGCCAATCTGAATGGCAGCAGA
CAGAGAAGCGGCGACAACCTCGTGTGCCATGCCAGAGATGGATCTATCCTGGCCGGCTCCTGTCTGTATG
TGGGACTGCCTCCAGAGAAGCCCGTGAACATCAGCTGCTGGTCCAAGAACATGAAGGACCTGACCTGCAG
ATGGACCCCTGGCGCTCACGGCGAAACCTTTCTGCACACCAACTACAGCCTGAAGTACAAGCTGCGTTGG
TACGGCCAGGACAATACCTGCGAGGAATACCACACAGTGGGCCCTCACAGCTGCCACATTCCTAAGGACC
TGGCTCTGTTCACCCCTTACGAGATCTGGGTCGAAGCCACCAACAGACTGGGCAGCGCCAGATCTGATGT
GCTGACCCTGGATATCCTGGACGTGGTCACCACCGATCCACCTCCAGATGTGCACGTGTCCAGAGTTGGC
GGCCTGGAAGATCAGCTGAGCGTCAGATGGGTTTCACCTCCTGCTCTGAAGGACTTCCTGTTCCAAGCCA
AGTACCAGATCCGGTACAGAGTGGAAGATAGCGTGGACTGGAAGGTGGTGGACGACGTGTCCAATCAGAC
CAGCTGTAGACTGGCCGGACTGAAGCCTGGCACCGTGTACTTTGTGCAAGTGCGGTGCAACCCCTTCGGC
ATCTACGGCTCTAAGAAGGCCGGCATTTGGAGCGAGTGGTCCCATCCTACAGCCGCCTCTACACCTAGAA
GCGAGAGGCCTGGACCTGGTGGCGGAGCTTGTGAACCTAGAGGCGGAGAGCCTAGCAGCGGCCCTGTTAG
AAGAGAGCTGAAGCAGTTCCTCGGCTGGCTGAAGAAGCACGCCTACTGCAGCAACCTGAGCTTCCGGCTG
TACGACCAGTGGCGCGCTTGGATGCAGAAGTCCCACAAGACCAGAAACCAGGACGAGGGCATCCTGCCAT
CTGGCAGAAGAGGAACAGCCAGAGGACCTGCCAGA
